Addgene plasmid #134761: pQXCINeo-LOX
Purpose: a retroviral vector to express lysyl oxidase (derived from PCR4-TOPO-LOX)
Depositing lab: Philippe Clezardin & Martine Croset. Depositing organization: INSERM U1033, Physiopathologie, Diagnostic et Traitements des Maladies Osseuses.
Backbone
  Vector backbone: pQCXIN
  Backbone manufacturer: Clontech
  Vector type: Mammalian Expression, Retroviral
  Selectable markers: Neomycin (select with G418)
Growth in bacteria
  Bacterial resistance: Ampicillin, 100 μg/mL
  Growth temperature: 37°C
  Growth strain: NEB Stable
  Copy number: High Copy
Gene/Insert
  Gene/Insert name: LOX
  Species: H. sapiens (human)
  Insert size (bp): -3
  Entrez Gene: LOX (a.k.a. AAT10)
  Promoter: CMV
  Cloning method: Restriction Enzyme; 5′ cloning site BamHI (not destroyed); 3′ cloning site EcoRI (unknown if destroyed)
  Sequencing primers: 5′ ACGCCATCCACGCTGTTTTGACCT
Resource information
  A portion of this plasmid was derived from a plasmid made by: PCR4-TOPO-LOX
Terms and licenses: Academic/Nonprofit Terms; Industry Terms: Not Available to Industry
Depositor comments: (22pb before ATG and +46pb after STOP codon )5'-CTTAATTAACggATCCggTCAATCTggCAAAAgg-3' (5-prime-cloning primer); 5'-ggggggggCggAATTCAgAACACCAggCACTgAT-3' (3-prime-cloning primer)
How to cite: pQXCINeo-LOX was a gift from Philippe Clezardin & Martine Croset (Addgene plasmid # 134761 ; http://n2t.net/addgene:134761 ; RRID:Addgene_134761)
