[The description below was written by a language model from this plasmid's Addgene catalogue record and pLannotate feature annotations shown in this document.]
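Description:
pQXCINeo-LOX is a self-inactivating gammaretroviral expression vector built on the Clontech pQCXIN backbone for stable delivery of human lysyl oxidase (LOX) into mammalian cells. In bacteria it is maintained through a high-copy ColE1/pUC-type origin and selected with ampicillin via the β-lactamase gene. The sequenced plasmid is 8,655 nt.

The viral portion begins with a hybrid 5′ element in which the CMV immediate-early enhancer and promoter are fused to a truncated Moloney murine sarcoma virus LTR, driving strong production of genomic RNA in packaging cells. This is followed by the Ψ packaging signal and a truncated, start-codon-deleted gag fragment that aids encapsidation. The 3′ LTR carries a U3 deletion. After reverse transcription this deletion is copied to the 5′ end, silencing LTR promoter activity in the integrated provirus.

Transgene expression therefore depends on the internal CMV enhancer/promoter, which drives a bicistronic transcript. The LOX coding sequence comes first, followed by an EMCV IRES and the neomycin phosphotransferase gene, so G418-resistant cells are expected to co-express LOX. The insert was amplified from PCR4-TOPO-LOX and cloned between BamHI and EcoRI. According to the depositor, it includes short stretches of flanking untranslated sequence on either side of the open reading frame. The insert size in the catalogue entry is not meaningful, but the annotated LOX CDS spans about 1.25 kb. No epitope tag is annotated. Small annotated fragments (ble, Mos, env, rop, bom) and an SV40 promoter in the backbone appear to be backbone remnants rather than functional cassettes.

The plasmid supplies no viral structural genes of its own. The record supports its use for producing retroviral particles to generate cell populations stably overexpressing LOX, the enzyme that oxidatively deaminates lysine residues in collagen and elastin precursors.
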