Features (pLannotate 1.2.2; 21 found; start..end, strand, type, name):
      2..381     +  enhancer       CMV enhancer: human cytomegalovirus immediate early enhancer
    382..585     +  promoter       CMV promoter: human cytomegalovirus (CMV) immediate early promoter
    586..761     +  LTR            5' LTR (truncated): truncated long terminal repeat from Moloney murine sarcoma virus
    883..1157    +  misc_feature   MESV Ψ (fragment): packaging signal of murine embryonic stem cell virus
   1224..1640    +  CDS            gag (truncated): truncated Moloney murine leukemia virus (MMLV) gag gene lacking the start codon
   1677..1980    +  enhancer       CMV enhancer: human cytomegalovirus immediate early enhancer
   1981..2184    +  promoter       CMV promoter: human cytomegalovirus (CMV) immediate early promoter
   2379..3629    +  CDS            LOX: LYOX_HUMAN - Experimental evidence at protein level: Swiss-Prot protein existence level 1. Responsible for the post-translational oxidative deamination of peptidyl lysine residues in precursors to fibrous collagen and elastin (PubMed:26838787). Regulator of Ras expression. May play a role in tumor suppression. Plays a role in the aortic wall architecture (By similarity). From Homo sapiens (Human).
   3747..4209    +  misc_feature   IRES: internal ribosome entry site (IRES) of the encephalomyocarditis virus (EMCV)
   4228..5017    +  CDS            NeoR/KanR (fragment): aminoglycoside phosphotransferase from Tn5; aph(3')-II (or nptII); confers resistance to neomycin, kanamycin, and G418 (Geneticin®)
   5024..5092    +  CDS            ble (fragment): BLE_KLEPN - Experimental evidence at protein level: Swiss-Prot protein existence level 1. Binding protein with a strong affinity to the bleomycin family of antibiotics. Binds to CL990; an antimitotic-antibiotic compound. From Klebsiella pneumoniae.
   5188..5259    +  CDS            Mos (fragment): MOS_MOUSE - Experimental evidence at transcript level: Swiss-Prot protein existence level 2. From Mus musculus (Mouse).
   5292..5392    +  CDS            env (fragment): murine leukemia virus gPr80 envelope polyprotein precursor; env; proteolytically cleaved into gp70SU and p15TM subunits
   5434..5859    +  LTR            3' LTR (ΔU3): self-inactivating 3' long terminal repeat (LTR) from Moloney murine leukemia virus
   5928..5968    +  CDS            rop (fragment): Rop protein, which maintains plasmids at low copy number; rop
   6070..6108    +  misc_feature   bom (fragment): basis of mobility region from pBR322
   6125..6454    +  promoter       SV40 promoter: SV40 enhancer and early promoter
   6460..6561    +  misc_feature   bom (fragment): basis of mobility region from pBR322
   6747..7335    -  rep_origin     ori: high-copy-number ColE1/pMB1/pBR322/pUC origin of replication
   7506..8366    -  CDS            AmpR: β-lactamase; bla; confers resistance to ampicillin, carbenicillin, and related antibiotics
   8367..8471    -  promoter       AmpR promoter: bla
>Addgene plasmid #134761 | pQXCINeo-LOX | addgene full sequence | sequence record 265190 | Addgene NGS Result
TGACATTGATTATTGACTAGTTATTAATAGTAATCAATTACGGGGTCATTAGTTCATAGCCCATATATGG
AGTTCCGCGTTACATAACTTACGGTAAATGGCCCGCCTGGCTGACCGCCCAACGACCCCCGCCCATTGAC
GTCAATAATGACGTATGTTCCCATAGTAACGCCAATAGGGACTTTCCATTGACGTCAATGGGTGGAGTAT
TTACGGTAAACTGCCCACTTGGCAGTACATCAAGTGTATCATATGCCAAGTACGCCCCCTATTGACGTCA
ATGACGGTAAATGGCCCGCCTGGCATTATGCCCAGTACATGACCTTATGGGACTTTCCTACTTGGCAGTA
CATCTACGTATTAGTCATCGCTATTACCATGGTGATGCGGTTTTGGCAGTACATCAATGGGCGTGGATAG
CGGTTTGACTCACGGGGATTTCCAAGTCTCCACCCCATTGACGTCAATGGGAGTTTGTTTTGGCACCAAA
ATCAACGGGACTTTCCAAAATGTCGTAACAACTCCGCCCCATTGACGCAAATGGGCGGTAGGCGTGTACG
GTGGGAGGTCTATATAAGCAGAGCTCAATAAAAGAGCCCACAACCCCTCACTCGGCGCGCCAGTCTTCCG
ATAGACTGCGTCGCCCGGGTACCCGTATTCCCAATAAAGCCTCTTGCTGTTTGCATCCGAATCGTGGTCT
CGCTGTTCCTTGGGAGGGTCTCCTCTGAGTGATTGACTACCCACGACGGGGGTCTTTCATTTGGGGGCTC
GTCCGGGATTTGGAGACCCCTGCCCAGGGACCACCGACCCACCACCGGGAGGTAAGCTGGCCAGCAACTT
ATCTGTGTCTGTCCGATTGTCTAGTGTCTATGTTTGATGTTATGCGCCTGCGTCTGTACTAGTTAGCTAA
CTAGCTCTGTATCTGGCGGACCCGTGGTGGAACTGACGAGTTCTGAACACCCGGCCGCAACCCTGGGAGA
CGTCCCAGGGACTTTGGGGGCCGTTTTTGTGGCCCGACCTGAGGAAGGGAGTCGATGTGGAATCCGACCC
CGTCAGGATATGTGGTTCTGGTAGGAGACGAGAACCTAAAACAGTTCCCGCCTCCGTCTGAATTTTTGCT
TTCGGTTTGGAACCGAAGCCGCGCGTCTTGTCTGCTGCAGCGCTGCAGCATCGTTCTGTGTTGTCTCTGT
CTGACTGTGTTTCTGTATTTGTCTGAAAATTAGGGCCAGACTGTTACCACTCCCTTAAGTTTGACCTTAG
GTCACTGGAAAGATGTCGAGCGGATCGCTCACAACCAGTCGGTAGATGTCAAGAAGAGACGTTGGGTTAC
CTTCTGCTCTGCAGAATGGCCAACCTTTAACGTCGGATGGCCGCGAGACGGCACCTTTAACCGAGACCTC
ATCACCCAGGTTAAGATCAAGGTCTTTTCACCTGGCCCGCATGGACACCCAGACCAGGTCCCCTACATCG
TGACCTGGGAAGCCTTGGCTTTTGACCCCCCTCCCTGGGTCAAGCCCTTTGTACACCCTAAGCCTCCGCC
TCCTCTTCCTCCATCCGCCCCGTCTCTCCCCCTTGAACCTCCTCGTTCGACCCCGCCTCGATCCTCCCTT
TATCCAGCCCTCACTCCTTCTCTAGGCGCCGGAATTGAAGATCTGGGGGATCGATCCTCTAGAGTCCGTT
ACATAACTTACGGTAAATGGCCCGCCTGGCTGACCGCCCAACGACCCCCGCCCATTGACGTCAATAATGA
CGTATGTTCCCATAGTAACGCCAATAGGGACTTTCCATTGACGTCAATGGGTGGAGTATTTACGGTAAAC
TGCCCACTTGGCAGTACATCAAGTGTATCATATGCCAAGTACGCCCCCTATTGACGTCAATGACGGTAAA
TGGCCCGCCTGGCATTATGCCCAGTACATGACCTTATGGGACTTTCCTACTTGGCAGTACATCTACGTAT
TAGTCATCGCTATTACCATGGTGATGCGGTTTTGGCAGTACATCAATGGGCGTGGATAGCGGTTTGACTC
ACGGGGATTTCCAAGTCTCCACCCCATTGACGTCAATGGGAGTTTGTTTTGGCACCAAAATCAACGGGAC
TTTCCAAAATGTCGTAACAACTCCGCCCCATTGACGCAAATGGGCGGTAGGCGTGTACGGTGGGAGGTCT
ATATAAGCAGAGCTCGTTTAGTGAACCGTCAGATCGCCTGGAGACGCCATCCACGCTGTTTTGACCTCCA
TAGAAGACACCGGGACCGATCCAGCCTCCGCGGCCGGGAACGGTGCATTGGAACGGACCTGCAGGAATTG
ATCCGCGGCCGCACCGGTAGGCCTCGTACGCTTAATTAACGGATCCGGTCAATCTGGCAAAAGGAGTGAT
GCGCTTCGCCTGGACCGTGCTCCTGCTCGGGCCTTTGCAGCTCTGCGCGCTAGTGCACTGCGCCCCTCCC
GCCGCCGGCCAACAGCAGCCCCCGCGCGAGCCGCCGGCGGCTCCGGGCGCCTGGCGCCAGCAGATCCAAT
GGGAGAACAACGGGCAGGTGTTCAGCTTGCTGAGCCTGGGCTCACAGTACCAGCCTCAGCGCCGCCGGGA
CCCGGGCGCCGCCGTCCCTGGTGCAGCCAACGCCTCCGCCCAGCAGCCCCGCACTCCGATCCTGCTGATC
CGCGACAACCGCACCGCCGCGGCGCGAACGCGGACGGCCGGCTCATCTGGAGTCACCGCTGGCCGCCCCA
GGCCCACCGCCCGTCACTGGTTCCAAGCTGGCTACTCGACATCTAGAGCCCGCGAAGCTGGCGCCTCGCG
CGCGGAGAACCAGACAGCGCCGGGAGAAGTTCCTGCGCTCAGTAACCTGCGGCCGCCCAGCCGCGTGGAC
GGCATGGTGGGCGACGACCCTTACAACCCCTACAAGTACTCTGACGACAACCCTTATTACAACTACTACG
ATACTTATGAAAGGCCCAGACCTGGGGGCAGGTACCGGCCCGGATACGGCACTGGCTACTTCCAGTACGG
TCTCCCAGACCTGGTGGCCGACCCCTACTACATCCAGGCGTCCACGTACGTGCAGAAGATGTCCATGTAC
AACCTGAGATGCGCGGCGGAGGAAAACTGTCTGGCCAGTACAGCATACAGGGCAGATGTCAGAGATTATG
ATCACAGGGTGCTGCTCAGATTTCCCCAAAGAGTGAAAAACCAAGGGACATCAGATTTCTTACCCAGCCG
ACCAAGATATTCCTGGGAATGGCACAGTTGTCATCAACATTACCACAGTATGGATGAGTTTAGCCACTAT
GACCTGCTTGATGCCAACACCCAGAGGAGAGTGGCTGAAGGCCACAAAGCAAGTTTCTGTCTTGAAGACA
CATCCTGTGACTATGGCTACCACAGGCGATTTGCATGTACTGCACACACACAGGGATTGAGTCCTGGCTG
TTATGATACCTATGGTGCAGACATAGACTGCCAGTGGATTGATATTACAGATGTAAAACCTGGAAACTAT
ATCCTAAAGGTCAGTGTAAACCCCAGCTACCTGGTTCCTGAATCTGACTATACCAACAATGTTGTGCGCT
GTGACATTCGCTACACAGGACATCATGCGTATGCCTCAGGCTGCACAATTTCACCGTATTAGAAGGCAAA
GCAAAACTCCCAATGGATAAATCAGTGGCCGAAGCCGCTTGGAATAAGGCCGGTGTGCGTTTGTCTATAT
GTTATTTTCCACCATATTGCCGTCTTTTGGCAATGTGAGGGCCCGGAAACCTGGCCCTGTCTTCTTGACG
AGCATTCCTAGGGGTCTTTCCCCTCTCGCCAAAGGAATGCAAGGTCTGTTGAATGTCGTGAAGGAAGCAG
TTCCTCTGGAAGCTTCTTGAAGACAAACAACGTCTGTAGCGACCCTTTGCAGGCAGCGGAACCCCCCACC
TGGCGACAGGTGCCTCTGCGGCCAAAAGCCACGTGTATAAGATACACCTGCAAAGGCGGCACAACCCCAG
TGCCACGTTGTGAGTTGGATAGTTGTGGAAAGAGTCAAATGGCTCTCCTCAAGCGTATTCAACAAGGGGC
TGAAGGATGCCCAGAAGGTACCCCATTGTATGGGATCTGATCTGGGGCCTCGGTGCACATGCTTTACATG
TGTTTAGTCGAGGTTAAAAAAACGTCTAGGCCCCCCGAACCACGGGGACGTGGTTTTCCTTTGAAAAACA
CGATGATAAGCTTGCCACAACCATGGCTGAACAAGATGGATTGCACGCAGGTTCTCCGGCCGCTTGGGTG
GAGAGGCTATTCGGCTATGACTGGGCACAACAGACAATCGGCTGCTCTGATGCCGCCGTGTTCCGGCTGT
CAGCGCAGGGGCGCCCGGTTCTTTTTGTCAAGACCGACCTGTCCGGTGCCCTGAATGAACTGCAGGACGA
GGCAGCGCGGCTATCGTGGCTGGCCACGACGGGCGTTCCTTGCGCAGCTGTGCTCGACGTTGTCACTGAA
GCGGGAAGGGACTGGCTGCTATTGGGCGAAGTGCCGGGGCAGGATCTCCTGTCATCTCACCTTGCTCCTG
CCGAGAAAGTATCCATCATGGCTGATGCAATGCGGCGGCTGCATACGCTTGATCCGGCTACCTGCCCATT
CGACCACCAAGCGAAACATCGCATCGAGCGAGCACGTACTCGGATGGAAGCCGGTCTTGTCGATCAGGAT
GATCTGGACGAAGAGCATCAGGGGCTCGCGCCAGCCGAACTGTTCGCCAGGCTCAAGGCGCGCATGCCCG
ACGGCGAGGATCTCGTCGTGACCCATGGCGATGCCTGCTTGCCGAATATCATGGTGGAAAATGGCCGCTT
TTCTGGATTCATCGACTGTGGCCGGCTGGGTGTGGCGGACCGCTATCAGGACATAGCGTTGGCTACCCGT
GATATTGCTGAAGAGCTTGGCGGCGAATGGGCTGACCGCTTCCTCGTGCTTTACGGTATCGCCGCTCCCG
ATTCGCAGCGCATCGCCTTCTATCGCCTTCTTGACGAGTTCTTCTGAGCGGGATCGGCTAGAGTCGACCC
GGACGGGACGCTCCTGCGCCTGATACAGAACGAATTGCTTGCAGGCATCTCATGAGTGTGTCTTCCCGTT
TTCCGCCTGAGGTCACTGCGTGGATGGAGCGCTGGCGCCTGCTGCGCGACGGCGAGCTGCTCACCACCCA
CTCGAGGGCTGCAGCGCTGCAGAGGCCGAGTGCAGAACTGCTCCAAAGGGACCTCAAGGCTTTCCGAGGG
ACACTAGGCTGACTCCATCGAGCCAGTGTAGAGATAAGCTTATCGATTAGTCCAATTTGTTAAAGACAGG
ATATCAGTGGTCCAGGCTCTAGTTTTGACTCAACAATATCACCAGCTGAAGCCTATAGAGTACGAGCCAT
AGATAAAATAAAAGATTTTATTTAGTCTCCAGAAAAAGGGGGGAATGAAAGACCCCACCTGTAGGTTTGG
CAAGCTAGCTTAAGTAACGCCATTTTGCAAGGCATGGAAAAATACATAACTGAGAATAGAGAAGTTCAGA
TCAAGGTCAGGAACAGATGGAACAGGGTCGACCCTAGAGAACCATCAGATGTTTCCAGGGTGCCCCAAGG
ACCTGAAATGACCCTGTGCCTTATTTGAACTAACCAATCAGTTCGCTTCTCGCTTCTGTTCGCGCGCTTC
TGCTCCCCGAGCTCAATAAAAGAGCCCACAACCCCTCACTCGGGGCGCCAGTCCTCCGATTGACTGAGTC
GCCCGGGTACCCGTGTATCCAATAAACCCTCTTGCAGTTGCATCCGACTTGTGGTCTCGCTGTTCCTTGG
GAGGGTCTCCTCTGAGTGATTGACTACCCGTCAGCGGGGGTCTTTCATTTGGGGGCTCGTCCGGGATCGG
GAGACCCCTGCCCAGGGACCACCGACCCACCACCGGGAGGTAAGCTGGCTGCCTCGCGCGTTTCGGTGAT
GACGGTGAAAACCTCTGACACATGCAGCTCCCGGAGACGGTCACAGCTTGTCTGTAAGCGGATGCCGGGA
GCAGACAAGCCCGTCAGGGCGCGTCAGCGGGTGTTGGCGGGTGTCGGGGCGCAGCCATGACCCAGTCACG
TAGCGATAGCGGAGTGTAGATCCGGCTGTGGAATGTGTGTCAGTTAGGGTGTGGAAAGTCCCCAGGCTCC
CCAGCAGGCAGAAGTATGCAAAGCATGCATCTCAATTAGTCAGCAACCAGGTGTGGAAAGTCCCCAGGCT
CCCCAGCAGGCAGAAGTATGCAAAGCATGCATCTCAATTAGTCAGCAACCATAGTCCCGCCCCTAACTCC
GCCCATCCCGCCCCTAACTCCGCCCAGTTCCGCCCATTCTCCGCCCCATGGCTGACTAATTTTTTTTATT
TATGCAGAGGCCGAGGCCGCCTCGGCCTCTGAGCTATTCCAGAAGTAGTGAGGAGGCTTTTTTGGAGGCC
TAGGCTTTTGCAAAAAGCTTACTGGCTTAACTATGCGGCATCAGAGCAGATTGTACTGAGAGTGCACCAT
ATGCGGTGTGAAATACCGCACAGATGCGTAAGGAGAAAATACCGCATCAGGCGCTCTTCCGCTTCCTCGC
TCACTGACTCGCTGCGCTCGGTCGTTCGGCTGCGGCGAGCGGTATCAGCTCACTCAAAGGCGGTAATACG
GTTATCCACAGAATCAGGGGATAACGCAGGAAAGAACATGTGAGCAAAAGGCCAGCAAAAGGCCAGGAAC
CGTAAAAAGGCCGCGTTGCTGGCGTTTTTCCATAGGCTCCGCCCCCCTGACGAGCATCACAAAAATCGAC
GCTCAAGTCAGAGGTGGCGAAACCCGACAGGACTATAAAGATACCAGGCGTTTCCCCCTGGAAGCTCCCT
CGTGCGCTCTCCTGTTCCGACCCTGCCGCTTACCGGATACCTGTCCGCCTTTCTCCCTTCGGGAAGCGTG
GCGCTTTCTCATAGCTCACGCTGTAGGTATCTCAGTTCGGTGTAGGTCGTTCGCTCCAAGCTGGGCTGTG
TGCACGAACCCCCCGTTCAGCCCGACCGCTGCGCCTTATCCGGTAACTATCGTCTTGAGTCCAACCCGGT
AAGACACGACTTATCGCCACTGGCAGCAGCCACTGGTAACAGGATTAGCAGAGCGAGGTATGTAGGCGGT
GCTACAGAGTTCTTGAAGTGGTGGCCTAACTACGGCTACACTAGAAGGACAGTATTTGGTATCTGCGCTC
TGCTGAAGCCAGTTACCTTCGGAAAAAGAGTTGGTAGCTCTTGATCCGGCAAACAAACCACCGCTGGTAG
CGGTGGTTTTTTTGTTTGCAAGCAGCAGATTACGCGCAGAAAAAAAGGATCTCAAGAAGATCCTTTGATC
TTTTCTACGGGGTCTGACGCTCAGTGGAACGAAAACTCACGTTAAGGGATTTTGGTCATGAGATTATCAA
AAAGGATCTTCACCTAGATCCTTTTAAATTAAAAATGAAGTTTTAAATCAATCTAAAGTATATATGAGTA
AACTTGGTCTGACAGTTACCAATGCTTAATCAGTGAGGCACCTATCTCAGCGATCTGTCTATTTCGTTCA
TCCATAGTTGCCTGACTCCCCGTCGTGTAGATAACTACGATACGGGAGGGCTTACCATCTGGCCCCAGTG
CTGCAATGATACCGCGAGACCCACGCTCACCGGCTCCAGATTTATCAGCAATAAACCAGCCAGCCGGAAG
GGCCGAGCGCAGAAGTGGTCCTGCAACTTTATCCGCCTCCATCCAGTCTATTAATTGTTGCCGGGAAGCT
AGAGTAAGTAGTTCGCCAGTTAATAGTTTGCGCAACGTTGTTGCCATTGCTGCAGGCATCGTGGTGTCAC
GCTCGTCGTTTGGTATGGCTTCATTCAGCTCCGGTTCCCAACGATCAAGGCGAGTTACATGATCCCCCAT
GTTGTGCAAAAAAGCGGTTAGCTCCTTCGGTCCTCCGATCGTTGTCAGAAGTAAGTTGGCCGCAGTGTTA
TCACTCATGGTTATGGCAGCACTGCATAATTCTCTTACTGTCATGCCATCCGTAAGATGCTTTTCTGTGA
CTGGTGAGTACTCAACCAAGTCATTCTGAGAATAGTGTATGCGGCGACCGAGTTGCTCTTGCCCGGCGTC
AACACGGGATAATACCGCGCCACATAGCAGAACTTTAAAAGTGCTCATCATTGGAAAACGTTCTTCGGGG
CGAAAACTCTCAAGGATCTTACCGCTGTTGAGATCCAGTTCGATGTAACCCACTCGTGCACCCAACTGAT
CTTCAGCATCTTTTACTTTCACCAGCGTTTCTGGGTGAGCAAAAACAGGAAGGCAAAATGCCGCAAAAAA
GGGAATAAGGGCGACACGGAAATGTTGAATACTCATACTCTTCCTTTTTCAATATTATTGAAGCATTTAT
CAGGGTTATTGTCTCATGAGCGGATACATATTTGAATGTATTTAGAAAAATAAACAAATAGGGGTTCCGC
GCACATTTCCCCGAAAAGTGCCACCTGACGTCTAAGAAACCATTATTATCATGACATTAACCTATAAAAA
TAGGCGTATCACGAGGCCCTTTCGTCTTCAAGAATTAGCTTGGCCATTGCATACGTTGTATCCATATCAT
AATATGTACATTTATATTGGCTCATGTCCAACATTACCGCCATGT
